Addgene plasmid #42800: TAL3337
Depositing lab: Keith Joung. Depositing organization: Massachusetts General Hospital. Publication: Targeted gene disruption in somatic zebrafish cells using engineered TALENs. Sander JD, Cade L, Khayter C, Reyon D, Peterson RT, Joung JK, Yeh JR. Nat Biotechnol. 2011 Aug 5;29(8):697-8. doi: 10.1038/nbt.1934. PubMed 21822241.
Backbone
  Vector backbone: JDS74
  Backbone manufacturer: Addgene plasmid #32288
  Backbone size w/o insert (bp): 6447
  Vector type: Mammalian Expression ; T7
Growth in bacteria
  Bacterial resistance: Ampicillin, 100 μg/mL
  Growth temperature: 37°C
  Growth strain: XL1 Blue
  Copy number: High Copy
Gene/Insert
  Gene/Insert name: ZebrafishCommunity-pcolce2b-right (alt name: pcolce2b)
  Species: D. rerio (zebrafish)
  Insert size (bp): 1640
  Entrez Gene: pcolce2b (a.k.a. zgc:63590)
  Promoter: CMV
  Tag / fusion protein: 3X Flag (N terminal on backbone); WT FOKI (C terminal on backbone)
  Cloning method: Restriction Enzyme; 5′ cloning site N/A (destroyed during cloning); 3′ cloning site N/A (destroyed during cloning)
  Sequencing primers: 5′ CMV-F; 3′ BGH-rev
Terms and licenses: Academic/Nonprofit Terms; Industry Terms: Not Available to Industry
Depositor comments: Target binding site: TCGTACCGACACAGGTTG It is strongly recommended that users perform a diagnostic digest to verify this plasmid prior to use. For example, a double digest of the plasmid with BamHI and KpnI should result in two bands at 2.3kb and 5.8kb.
How to cite: TAL3337 was a gift from Keith Joung (Addgene plasmid # 42800 ; http://n2t.net/addgene:42800 ; RRID:Addgene_42800)
