[The description below was written by a language model from this plasmid's Addgene catalogue record.]
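Description:
TAL3337 is a TALEN expression plasmid encoding the "right" half of a nuclease pair directed against the zebrafish (D. rerio) gene pcolce2b. It is built on the JDS74 backbone, a roughly 6.4 kb TALEN framework vector classified as a mammalian expression/T7 plasmid. It is maintained in E. coli as a high-copy plasmid under ampicillin selection. The record gives no feature table, so details such as the origin of replication and the polyadenylation signal are not explicitly listed, although the use of a BGH reverse sequencing primer suggests a BGH terminator region downstream of the coding sequence.

The approximately 1.6 kb insert is not the pcolce2b gene itself. It is an engineered array of TAL effector repeats designed to recognise a specific 18-nucleotide site within that locus. The array was cloned by restriction enzyme methods that destroyed the junction sites, placing it in frame between backbone-encoded elements: an N-terminal 3X FLAG tag, which allows detection of the protein, and a C-terminal wild-type FokI nuclease domain. Because FokI cleaves only as a dimer, this construct is meant to be used with a matching "left" TALEN that binds the opposite strand nearby. The pair then introduces a double-strand break in the spacer between the two sites, and error-prone repair of the break can produce disruptive indels.

Expression is driven by the CMV promoter in cultured cells. The T7 designation indicates that the coding sequence can also be transcribed in vitro to make mRNA, which fits the associated work on targeted gene disruption in somatic zebrafish cells. The insert name indicates that it belongs to a zebrafish community set of TALENs.
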