>Addgene plasmid #42800 | TAL3337 | depositor partial sequence | sequence record 57920 | TAL3337 sequence 2430 bps
TCTAGAGCTAGCACCATGGACTACAAAGACCATGACGGTGATTATAAAGATCATGACATCGATTACAAGG
ATGACGATGACAAGATGGCCCCCAAGAAGAAGAGGAAGGTGGGCATTCACCGCGGGGTACCTATGGTGGA
CTTGAGGACACTCGGTTATTCGCAACAGCAACAGGAGAAAATCAAGCCTAAGGTCAGGAGCACCGTCGCG
CAACACCACGAGGCGCTTGTGGGGCATGGCTTCACTCATGCGCATATTGTCGCGCTTTCACAGCACCCTG
CGGCGCTTGGGACGGTGGCTGTCAAATACCAAGATATGATTGCGGCCCTGCCCGAAGCCACGCACGAGGC
AATTGTAGGGGTCGGTAAACAGTGGTCGGGAGCGCGAGCACTTGAGGCGCTGCTGACTGTGGCGGGTGAG
CTTAGGGGGCCTCCGCTCCAGCTCGACACCGGGCAGCTGCTGAAGATCGCGAAGAGAGGGGGAGTAACAG
CGGTAGAGGCAGTGCACGCCTGGCGCAATGCGCTCACCGGGGCCCCCTTGAACCTGACCCCAGACCAGGT
AGTCGCAATCGCGTCACATGACGGGGGAAAGCAAGCCCTGGAAACCGTGCAAAGGTTGTTGCCGGTCCTT
TGTCAAGACCACGGCCTTACACCGGAGCAAGTCGTGGCCATTGCAAATAATAACGGTGGCAAACAGGCTC
TTGAGACGGTTCAGAGACTTCTCCCAGTTCTCTGTCAAGCCCACGGGCTGACTCCCGATCAAGTTGTAGC
GATTGCGTCCAACGGTGGAGGGAAACAAGCATTGGAGACTGTCCAACGGCTCCTTCCCGTGTTGTGTCAA
GCCCACGGTTTGACGCCTGCACAAGTGGTCGCCATCGCCTCCAATATTGGCGGTAAGCAGGCGCTGGAAA
CAGTACAGCGCCTGCTGCCTGTACTGTGCCAGGATCATGGACTGACCCCAGACCAGGTAGTCGCAATCGC
GTCACATGACGGGGGAAAGCAAGCCCTGGAAACCGTGCAAAGGTTGTTGCCGGTCCTTTGTCAAGACCAC
GGCCTTACACCGGAGCAAGTCGTGGCCATTGCATCCCACGACGGTGGCAAACAGGCTCTTGAGACGGTTC
AGAGACTTCTCCCAGTTCTCTGTCAAGCCCACGGGCTGACTCCCGATCAAGTTGTAGCGATTGCGAATAA
CAATGGAGGGAAACAAGCATTGGAGACTGTCCAACGGCTCCTTCCCGTGTTGTGTCAAGCCCACGGTTTG
ACGCCTGCACAAGTGGTCGCCATCGCCTCCAATATTGGCGGTAAGCAGGCGCTGGAAACAGTACAGCGCC
TGCTGCCTGTACTGTGCCAGGATCATGGACTGACCCCAGACCAGGTAGTCGCAATCGCGTCACATGACGG
GGGAAAGCAAGCCCTGGAAACCGTGCAAAGGTTGTTGCCGGTCCTTTGTCAAGACCACGGCCTTACACCG
GAGCAAGTCGTGGCCATTGCAAGCAACATCGGTGGCAAACAGGCTCTTGAGACGGTTCAGAGACTTCTCC
CAGTTCTCTGTCAAGCCCACGGGCTGACTCCCGATCAAGTTGTAGCGATTGCGTCGCATGACGGAGGGAA
ACAAGCATTGGAGACTGTCCAACGGCTCCTTCCCGTGTTGTGTCAAGCCCACGGTTTGACGCCTGCACAA
GTGGTCGCCATCGCCTCCAATATTGGCGGTAAGCAGGCGCTGGAAACAGTACAGCGCCTGCTGCCTGTAC
TGTGCCAGGATCATGGACTGACCCCAGACCAGGTAGTCGCAATCGCGAACAATAATGGGGGAAAGCAAGC
CCTGGAAACCGTGCAAAGGTTGTTGCCGGTCCTTTGTCAAGACCACGGCCTTACACCGGAGCAAGTCGTG
GCCATTGCAAATAATAACGGTGGCAAACAGGCTCTTGAGACGGTTCAGAGACTTCTCCCAGTTCTCTGTC
AAGCCCACGGGCTGACTCCCGATCAAGTTGTAGCGATTGCGTCCAACGGTGGAGGGAAACAAGCATTGGA
GACTGTCCAACGGCTCCTTCCCGTGTTGTGTCAAGCCCACGGTTTGACGCCTGCACAAGTGGTCGCCATC
GCCTCGAATGGCGGCGGTAAGCAGGCGCTGGAAACAGTACAGCGCCTGCTGCCTGTACTGTGCCAGGATC
ATGGACTGACACCCGAACAGGTGGTCGCCATTGCTAATAATAACGGAGGACGGCCAGCCTTGGAGTCCAT
CGTAGCCCAATTGTCCAGGCCCGATCCCGCGTTGGCTGCGTTAACGAATGACCATCTGGTGGCGTTGGCA
TGTCTTGGTGGACGACCCGCGCTCGATGCAGTCAAAAAGGGTCTGCCTCATGCTCCCGCATTGATCAAAA
GAACCAACCGGCGGATTCCCGAGAGAACTTCCCATCGAGTCGCGGGATCC
