>Addgene plasmid #42800 | TAL3337 | addgene partial sequence | sequence record 60790 | JDS-TALEN-F 5'-TAGGGGTCGGTAAACAGTGG-3'
TGTGGCGGGTGAGCTTAGGGGGCCTCCGCTCCAGCTCGACACCGGGCAGCTGCTGAAGATCGCGAAGAGA
GGGGGAGTAACAGCGGTAGAGGCAGTGCACGCCTGGCGCAATGCGCTCACCGGGGCCCCCTTGAACCTGA
CCCCAGACCAGGTAGTCGCAATCGCGTCACATGACGGGGGAAAGCAAGCCCTGGAAACCGTGCAAAGGTT
GTTGCCGGTCCTTTGTCAAGACCACGGCCTTACACCGGAGCAAGTCGTGGCCATTGCAAATAATAACGGT
GGCAAACAGGCTCTTGAGACGGTTCAGAGACTTCTCCCAGTTCTCTGTCAAGCCCACGGGCTGACTCCCG
ATCAAGTTGTAGCGATTGCGTCCAACGGTGGAGGGAAACAAGCATTGGAGACTGTCCAACGGCTCCTTCC
CGTGTTGTGTCAAGCCCACGGTTTGACGCCTGCACAAGTGGTCGCCATCGCCTCCAATATTGGCGGTAAG
CAGGCGCTGGAAACAGTACAGCGCCTGCTGCCTGTACTGTGCCAGGATCATGGACTGACCCCAGACCAGG
TAGTCGCAATCGCGTCACATGACGGGGGAAAGCAAGCCCTGGAAACCGTGCAAAGGTTGTTGCCGGTCCT
TTGTCAAGACCACGGCCTTACACCGGAGCAAGTCGTGGCCATTGCATCCCACGACGGTGGCAAACAGGCT
CTTGAGACGGTTCAGAGACTTCTCCCAGTTCTCTGTCAAGCCCACGGGCTGACTCCCGATCAAGTTGTAG
CGATTGCGAATAACAATGGAGGGAAACAAGCATTGGAGACTGTCCAACGGCTCCTTCCCGTGTTGTGTCA
AGCCCACGGTTTGACGCCTGCACAAGTGGTCGCCATCGCCTCCAATATTGGCGGTAAGCAGGCGCTGGAA
ACAGTACAGCGCCTG
